>Addgene plasmid #79274 | pC-FLAG-ZCD2 | addgene partial sequence | sequence record 150501 | CMV-F 5'-CGCAAATGGGCGGTAGGCGTG-3'
ACCGTCAGATCGCCTGGAGACGCCATCCACGCTGTTTTGACCTCCATAGAAGACACCGGGACCGATCCAG
CCTCCGGACTCTAGCCTAGGCCGCGGACCATGGCGTACTACCATCACCATCACCATCACTCTAGATCAAC
AAGTTTGTACAAAAAAGCAGGCTCTTTAAAGGAACCAATTCAGTCGACTGGATCCGGTACCGAATTCCCG
GGATATCGTCGACCCACGCGTCCGGGCTCGGGAGAGGAGTGGACGCCGCTGGCCAGGATGGTGCTGGAGA
GCGTGGCCCGTATCGTGAAGGTGCAGCTCCCTGCATATCTGAAGCGGCTCCCAGTCCCTGAAAGCATTAC
CGGGTTCGCTAGGCTCACAGTTTCAGAATGGCTTCGGTTATTGCCTTTCCTTGGTGTACTCGCACTTCTT
GGCTACCTTGCAGTTCGTCCATTCCTCCCGAAGAAGAAACAACAGAAGGATAGCTTGATTAATCTTAAAA
TACAAAAGGAAAATCCGAAAGTAGTGAATGAAATAAACATTGAAGATTTGTGTCTTACTAAAGCAGCTTA
TTGTAGGTGTTGGCGTTCTAAAACGTTTCCTGCCTGCGATGGTTCACATAATAAACACAATGAATTGACA
GGAGATAATGTGGGTCCACTAATACTGAAGAAGAAAGAAGTAGCCTCGAGATATCTAGACCCAGCTTTCT
TGTACAAAGTGGTTGACTACAAAGACGATGACGACAAGTGAGACGTCATAGCTCTCTCCCTATAGTGAGT
CGTATTATAAGCTAGGCACTGGCCGTCGTTTTACAACGTCGTGACTGGGAAA
