>Addgene plasmid #79274 | pC-FLAG-ZCD2 | addgene partial sequence | sequence record 150502 | M13-F20 5'-TGTAAAACGACGGCCAGT-3'
AGGGAGAGAGCTATGACGTCTCACTTGTCGTCATCGTCTTTGTAGTCAACCACTTTGTACAAGAAAGCTG
GGTCTAGATATCTCGAGGCTACTTCTTTCTTCTTCAGTATTAGTGGACCCACATTATCTCCTGTCAATTC
ATTGTGTTTATTATGTGAACCATCGCAGGCAGGAAACGTTTTAGAACGCCAACACCTACAATAAGCTGCT
TTAGTAAGACACAAATCTTCAATGTTTATTTCATTCACTACTTTCGGATTTTCCTTTTGTATTTTAAGAT
TAATCAAGCTATCCTTCTGTTGTTTCTTCTTCGGGAGGAATGGACGAACTGCAAGGTAGCCAAGAAGTGC
GAGTACACCAAGGAAAGGCAATAACCGAAGCCATTCTGAAACTGTGAGCCTAGCGAACCCGGTAATGCTT
TCAGGGACTGGGAGCCGCTTCAGATATGCAGGGAGCTGCACCTTCACGATACGGGCCACGCTCTCCAGCA
CCATCCTGGCCAGCGGCGTCCACTCCTCTCCCGAGCCCGGACGCGTGGGTCGACGATATCCCGGGAATTC
GGTACCGGATCCAGTCGACTGAATTGGTTCCTTTAAAGAGCCTGCTTTTTTGTACAAACTTGTTGATCTA
GAGTGATGGTGATGGTGATGGTAGTACGCCATGGTCCGCGGCCTAGGCTAGAGTCCGGAGGCTGGATCGG
TCCCGGTGTCTTCTATGGAGGTCAAA
