[The description below was written by a language model from this plasmid's Addgene catalogue record.]
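Description:
pC-FLAG-ZCD2 is a mammalian expression plasmid built on the pDEST26-C-FLAG backbone, a Gateway destination vector of about 7.5 kb without the insert. It is maintained as a high-copy plasmid in E. coli under ampicillin selection. It also carries a neomycin resistance marker, so transfected mammalian cells can be selected with G418, for example to derive stable lines. No feature table accompanies the record, so the origin of replication, polyadenylation signals and other backbone elements are not itemised.

The payload is the human ZCD2 coding sequence, introduced by Gateway recombination. ZCD2 is now catalogued as CISD2 and is also known as ERIS, Miner1, NAF-1 and WFS2. Expression is driven by the CMV promoter, a strong constitutive promoter widely used in mammalian cells. The backbone supplies a FLAG epitope fused to the C-terminus of the protein, which allows detection or immunoprecipitation with anti-FLAG antibodies rather than a gene-specific antibody. The depositor notes that a short stretch of additional amino acids lies immediately before the start of the ZCD2 sequence and reports that it does not affect plasmid function. The record does not explain where this extra sequence comes from.

The stated purpose is mammalian expression of C-terminally FLAG-tagged ZCD2. The associated publication identified a homozygous mutation in this zinc-finger protein as the cause of Wolfram syndrome 2, so the construct suits studies of the expression, localisation or interactions of the tagged protein in cultured cells. The record does not list specific experiments.
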