Addgene plasmid #79274: pC-FLAG-ZCD2
Purpose: Mammalian expression of ZCD2 with a C-terminal FLAG tag
Depositing lab: Rita Shiang. Depositing organization: Virginia Commonwealth University. Publication: A homozygous mutation in a novel zinc-finger protein, ERIS, is responsible for Wolfram syndrome 2. Amr S, Heisey C, Zhang M, Xia XJ, Shows KH, Ajlouni K, Pandya A, Satin LS, El-Shanti H, Shiang R. Am J Hum Genet. 2007 Oct;81(4):673-83. Epub 2007 Aug 20. 10.1086/520961 PubMed 17846994.
Backbone
  Vector backbone: pDEST26-C-FLAG
  Backbone size w/o insert (bp): 7500
  Vector type: Mammalian Expression
  Selectable markers: Neomycin (select with G418)
Growth in bacteria
  Bacterial resistance: Ampicillin, 100 μg/mL
  Growth temperature: 37°C
  Growth strain: DH5alpha
  Copy number: High Copy
Gene/Insert
  Gene/Insert name: ZCD2
  Species: H. sapiens (human)
  Entrez Gene: CISD2 (a.k.a. ERIS, Miner1, NAF-1, WFS2, ZCD2)
  Promoter: CMV
  Tag / fusion protein: FLAG (C terminal on backbone)
  Cloning method: Gateway Cloning
  Sequencing primers: 5′ CMV-F; 3′ M13-F20
Terms and licenses: Academic/Nonprofit Terms; Industry Terms
Depositor comments: Please note that the amino acid sequence LKEPIQSTGSGTEFPGYRRPTRPGSGEEWTPLAR is inserted before the start of the ZCD2 sequence. The depositor noted that this sequence does NOT affect plasmid function.
How to cite: pC-FLAG-ZCD2 was a gift from Rita Shiang (Addgene plasmid # 79274 ; http://n2t.net/addgene:79274 ; RRID:Addgene_79274)
